>Addgene plasmid #207516 | pRSF-G1(7AW)RS | addgene full sequence | sequence record 410953 | Addgene NGS Result
GCATGCTCGAGCAGCTCAGGGTCGAATTTGCTTTCGAATTTCTGCCATTCATCCGCTTATTATCACTTAT
TCAGGCGTAGCAACCAGGCGTTTAAGGGCACCAATAACTGCCTTAAAAAAACTTCCGCTTCCTCGCTCAC
TGACTCGCTACGCTCGGTCGTTCGACTGCGGCGAGCGGTGTCAGCTCACTCAAAAGCGGTAATACGGTTA
TCCACAGAATCAGGGGATAAAGCCGGAAAGAACATGTGAGCAAAAAGCAAAGCACCGGAAGAAGCCAACG
CCGCAGGCGTTTTTCCATAGGCTCCGCCCCCCTGACGAGCATCACAAAAATCGACGCTCAAGCCAGAGGT
GGCGAAACCCGACAGGACTATAAAGATACCAGGCGTTTCCCCCTGGAAGCTCCCTCGTGCGCTCTCCTGT
TCCGACCCTGCCGCTTACCGGATACCTGTCCGCCTTTCTCCCTTCGGGAAGCGTGGCGCTTTCTCATAGC
TCACGCTGTTGGTATCTCAGTTCGGTGTAGGTCGTTCGCTCCAAGCTGGGCTGTGTGCACGAACCCCCCG
TTCAGCCCGACCGCTGCGCCTTATCCGGTAACTATCGTCTTGAGTCCAACCCGGTAAGACACGACTTATC
GCCACTGGCAGCAGCCATTGGTAACTGATTTAGAGGACTTTGTCTTGAAGTTATGCACCTGTTAAGGCTA
AACTGAAAGAACAGATTTTGGTGAGTGCGGTCCTCCAACCCACTTACCTTGGTTCAAAGAGTTGGTAGCT
CAGCGAACCTTGAGAAAACCACCGTTGGTAGCGGTGGTTTTTCTTTATTTATGAGATGATGAATCAATCG
GTCTATCAAGTCAACGAACAGCTATTCCGTTGAACTGTGGTACGCGTTAGAAAAACTCATCGAGCATCAA
ATGAAACTGCAATTTATTCATATCAGGATTATCAATACCATATTTTTGAAAAAGCCGTTTCTGTAATGAA
GGAGAAAACTCACCGAGGCAGTTCCATAGGATGGCAAGATCCTGGTATCGGTCTGCGATTCCGACTCGTC
CAACATCAATACAACCTATTAATTTCCCCTCGTCAAAAATAAGGTTATCAAGTGAGAAATCACCATGAGT
GACGACTGAATCCGGTGAGAATGGCAAAAGTTTATGCATTTCTTTCCAGACTTGTTCAACAGGCCAGCCA
TTACGCTCGTCATCAAAATCACTCGCATCAACCAAACCGTTATTCATTCGTGATTGCGCCTGAGCGAGAC
GAAATACGCGGTCGCTGTTAAAAGGACAATTACAAACAGGAATCGAATGCAACCGGCGCAGGAACACTGC
CAGCGCATCAACAATATTTTCACCTGAATCAGGATATTCTTCTAATACCTGGAATGCTGTTTTCCCGGGG
ATCGCAGTGGTGAGTAACCATGCATCATCAGGAGTACGGATAAAATGCTTGATGGTCGGAAGAGGCATAA
ATTCCGTCAGCCAGTTTAGTCTGACCATCTCATCTGTAACATCATTGGCAACGCTACCTTTGCCATGTTT
CAGAAACAACTCTGGCGCATCGGGCTTCCCATACAATCGATAGATTGTCGCACCTGATTGCCCGACATTA
TCGCGAGCCCATTTATACCCATATAAATCAGCATCCATGTTGGAATTTAATCGCGGCCTAGAGCAAGACG
TTTCCCGTTGAATATGGCTCATACTCTTCCTTTTTCAATATTATTGAAGCATTTATCAGGGTTATTGTCT
CATGAGCGGATACATATTTGAATGTATTTAGAAAAATAAACAAATAGGCATGCAGCGCTTGACTTGACGG
GACGGCGTTGTAATTCTCATGTTTGACAGCTTATCATCGATAAGCTTGGTACCCAATAATACGACTCACT
ATAGGGAGACCACAACGGTTTCCCTCTAGAAATAATTTTGTTTAACTTTAAGAAGGAGATATACATATGG
TGGTGAAATTTACCGATAGCCAGATTCAGCATCTGATGGAATATGGTGATAATGATTGGAGCGAAGCCGA
ATTTGAAGATGCAGCAGCACGTGATAAAGAATTTAGCAGCCAGTTTAGCAAACTGAAAAGCGCCAATGAT
AAAGGCCTGAAAGATGTTATTGCAAATCCGCGTAATGATCTGACCGATCTGGAAAACAAAATTCGCGAAA
AACTGGCAGCCCGTGGTTTTATTGAAGTTCATACCCCGATTTTTGTGAGCAAAAGCGCACTGGCAAAAAT
GACCATTACCGAAGATCATCCGCTGTTCAAACAGGTGTTTTGGATTGATGATAAACGTGCACTGCGTCCG
ATGCATGCAATGAATATGATGAAAGTTATGCGTGAACTGCGCGATCATACCAAAGGTCCGGTTAAAATCT
TTGAAATTGGTAGCTGCTTTCGCAAAGAAAGCAAAAGCAGTACCCATCTGGAAGAATTTACCATGCTGGC
CCTGGGAGAAATGGGTCCTGATGGTGATCCGATGGAACATCTGAAAATGTATATTGGCGATATCATGGAT
GCCGTTGGTGTTGAATATACCACCAGTCGTGAAGAATCAGATGTTTATGTTGAAACCCTGGACGTGGAAA
TTAATGGCACCGAAGTTGCAAGCGGTGGGGTTGGTCCGCATAAACTGGATCCGGCACATGATGTGCATGA
ACCGCATGCAGGTATTGGTTTTGGTCTGGAACGTCTGCTGATGCTGAAAAATGGTAAAAGCAATGCACGC
AAAACCGGCAAAAGTATTACCTATCTGAATGGCTACAAACTGGATTAAGAATTCGAGCTCCCGGGTACCA
GATAGATCCGGCTGCTAACAAAGCCCGAAAGGAAGCTGAGTTGGCTGCTGCCACCGCTGAGCAATAACTA
GCATAACCCCTTGGGGCCTCTAAACGGGTCTTGAGGGGTTTTTTGGTTTGTGAGCTCCCGTAATTCCGCT
TCGCAACATGTGAGCACCGGTTTATTGACTACCGGAAGCAGTGTGACCGTGTGCTTCTCAAATGCCTGAG
GCCAGTTTGCTCAGGCTCTCCCCGTGGAGGTAATAATTGACGATATGATCAGTGCACGGCTAACTAAGCG
GCCTGCTGACTTTCTCGCCGATCAAAAGGCATTTTGCTATTAAGGGATTGACGAGGGCGTATCTGCGCAG
TAAGATGCGCCCCGCATTGGAGGGCGCTCCGGCGAGCAAACGGGTCTCTAAAACCTGTAAGCGGGGTTCG
ACCCCCCGGCCTTTCGCCAAATTCGAAAAGCCTGCTCAACGAGCAGGCTTTTTT
Features (pLannotate 1.2.2; 8 found; start..end, strand, type, name):
    122..871     -  rep_origin     RSF ori: Plasmids containing the RSF 1030 origin of replication can be propagated in E. coli cells that contain additional plasmids with compatible origins.
    887..1702    -  CDS            KanR: aminoglycoside phosphotransferase; aph(3')-Ia; confers resistance to kanamycin in bacteria or G418 (Geneticin®) in eukaryotes
   1703..1794    -  promoter       AmpR promoter: bla
   1843..1867    +  promoter       tet promoter (fragment): E. coli promoter for tetracycline efflux protein gene
   1877..1895    +  promoter       T7 promoter: promoter for bacteriophage T7 RNA polymerase
   1927..1949    +  RBS            RBS: efficient ribosome binding site from bacteriophage T7 gene 10 (Olins and Rangwala, 1989)
   2811..2860    +  CDS            SET1 (fragment): solubility-enhancement tag derived from T7 phage gene 10B
   2868..2915    +  terminator     T7 terminator: transcription terminator for bacteriophage T7 RNA polymerase
