[The description below was written by a language model from this plasmid's Addgene catalogue record and pLannotate feature annotations shown in this document.]
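Description:
pRSF-G1(7AW)RS is a small (about 3.3 kb) bacterial expression plasmid built on a pRSF backbone and designed for genetic code expansion in E. coli. It replicates from the RSF1030 origin, which is compatible with other common origin classes. This allows the plasmid to be maintained alongside a second plasmid, such as one encoding a target protein. It is recorded as high copy. Selection is by kanamycin, through an aminoglycoside phosphotransferase gene (aph(3')-Ia) that the annotation places downstream of a bla-type (AmpR) promoter.

The payload is an 822 bp aminoacyl-tRNA synthetase gene from the methanogenic archaeon ISO4-G1, designated G1(7AW)RS. According to the record, it charges a suppressor tRNA with 7-aza-L-tryptophan, so that this analogue is inserted in response to amber (TAG) codons. The gene sits between a T7 promoter with the phage T7 gene 10 ribosome binding site and a T7 terminator, so its expression requires a host that supplies T7 RNA polymerase. A short tet promoter fragment lies just upstream of the T7 promoter. A small fragment matching a T7 gene 10B-derived solubility tag is annotated between the end of the insert region and the terminator, and its role is not stated. The synthetase coding sequence is not annotated in the feature table and falls in the unannotated gap after the RBS. The stated purpose describes a synthetase/tRNA pair, but no tRNA gene is annotated, so its location or presence cannot be confirmed from the table.

The associated publication title indicates that the plasmid is used for site-specific incorporation of 7-azatryptophan into proteins. This replaces a single CH group with a nitrogen atom and enables site-selective isotope labelling.
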