Addgene plasmid #207516: pRSF-G1(7AW)RS
Purpose: tRNA synthetase/tRNA pair for the in vivo incorporation of 7-Aza-L-Tryptophan (7AW) into proteins in E. coli in response to the amber (TAG) codon
Depositing lab: Thomas Huber. Depositing organization: Australian National University. Publication: Genetic Encoding of 7-Aza-l-tryptophan: Isoelectronic Substitution of a Single CH-Group in a Protein for a Nitrogen Atom for Site-Selective Isotope Labeling. Abdelkader EH, Qianzhu H, Huber T, Otting G. ACS Sens. 2023 Oct 27. doi: 10.1021/acssensors.3c01904. PubMed 37890165.
Backbone
  Vector backbone: pRSF
  Backbone size w/o insert (bp): 2452
  Total vector size (bp): 3274
  Vector type: Bacterial Expression
Growth in bacteria
  Bacterial resistance: Kanamycin, 50 μg/mL
  Growth temperature: 37°C
  Growth strain: DH5alpha
  Copy number: High Copy
Gene/Insert
  Gene/Insert name: tRNA synthetase (alt name: G1(7AW)RS)
  Species: Methanogenic archaeon ISO4-G1
  Insert size (bp): 822
  Promoter: T7
  Cloning method: Ligation Independent Cloning
  Sequencing primers: 5′ TAATACGACTCACTATAGGG; 3′ GCTAGTTATTGCTCAGCGG
Terms and licenses: Academic/Nonprofit Terms; Industry Terms: Not Available to Industry
How to cite: pRSF-G1(7AW)RS was a gift from Thomas Huber (Addgene plasmid # 207516 ; http://n2t.net/addgene:207516 ; RRID:Addgene_207516)
